>Addgene plasmid #246577 | pX459-Itgb1 gRNA | addgene full sequence | sequence record 494488 | Addgene NGS Result
GAGGGCCTATTTCCCATGATTCCTTCATATTTGCATATACGATACAAGGCTGTTAGAGAGATAATTGGAA
TTAATTTGACTGTAAACACAAAGATATTAGTACAAAATACGTGACGTAGAAAGTAATAATTTCTTGGGTA
GTTTGCAGTTTTAAAATTATGTTTTAAAATGGACTATCATATGCTTACCGTAACTTGAAAGTATTTCGAT
TTCTTGGCTTTATATATCTTGTGGAAAGGACGAAACACCGAATGTCACCAATCGCAGCAAGTTTTAGAGC
TAGAAATAGCAAGTTAAAATAAGGCTAGTCCGTTATCAACTTGAAAAAGTGGCACCGAGTCGGTGCTTTT
TTGTTTTAGAGCTAGAAATAGCAAGTTAAAATAAGGCTAGTCCGTTTTTAGCGCGTGCGCCAATTCTGCA
GACAAATGGCTCTAGAGGTACCCGTTACATAACTTACGGTAAATGGCCCGCCTGGCTGACCGCCCAACGA
CCCCCGCCCATTGACGTCAATAGTAACGCCAATAGGGACTTTCCATTGACGTCAATGGGTGGAGTATTTA
CGGTAAACTGCCCACTTGGCAGTACATCAAGTGTATCATATGCCAAGTACGCCCCCTATTGACGTCAATG
ACGGTAAATGGCCCGCCTGGCATTGTGCCCAGTACATGACCTTATGGGACTTTCCTACTTGGCAGTACAT
CTACGTATTAGTCATCGCTATTACCATGGTCGAGGTGAGCCCCACGTTCTGCTTCACTCTCCCCATCTCC
CCCCCCTCCCCACCCCCAATTTTGTATTTATTTATTTTTTAATTATTTTGTGCAGCGATGGGGGCGGGGG
GGGGGGGGGGGGGCGGCCCGGGGGGGGGGGGGGGGGGGGGGGGGGGGGGGGGGGGGGGGGGGGGGGGGGG
GGGGGGGGCCCAGGGGGGGGGGGGGGGGGGGGGGGGTTCTTTTTTTTGGGCGGGCGGGGGGGGGGGGGCC
CCAAAAAAAGCGGAGCGCGGCGGGGGGGGGAGTCGCTGCGCGCTGCCTTCGCCCCGTGCCCCGCTCCGCC
GCCGCCTCGCGCCGCCCGCCCCGGCTCTGACTGACCGCGTTACTCCCACAGGTGAGCGGGCGGGACGGCC
CTTCTCCTCCGGGCTGTAATTAGCTGAGCAAGAGGTAAGGGTTTAAGGGATGGTTGGTTGGTGGGGTATT
AATGTTTAATTACCTGGAGCACCTGCCTGAAATCACTTTTTTTCAGGTTGGACCGGTGCCACCATGGACT
ATAAGGACCACGACGGAGACTACAAGGATCATGATATTGATTACAAAGACGATGACGATAAGATGGCCCC
AAAGAAGAAGCGGAAGGTCGGTATCCACGGAGTCCCAGCAGCCGACAAGAAGTACAGCATCGGCCTGGAC
ATCGGCACCAACTCTGTGGGCTGGGCCGTGATCACCGACGAGTACAAGGTGCCCAGCAAGAAATTCAAGG
TGCTGGGCAACACCGACCGGCACAGCATCAAGAAGAACCTGATCGGAGCCCTGCTGTTCGACAGCGGCGA
AACAGCCGAGGCCACCCGGCTGAAGAGAACCGCCAGAAGAAGATACACCAGACGGAAGAACCGGATCTGC
TATCTGCAAGAGATCTTCAGCAACGAGATGGCCAAGGTGGACGACAGCTTCTTCCACAGACTGGAAGAGT
CCTTCCTGGTGGAAGAGGATAAGAAGCACGAGCGGCACCCCATCTTCGGCAACATCGTGGACGAGGTGGC
CTACCACGAGAAGTACCCCACCATCTACCACCTGAGAAAGAAACTGGTGGACAGCACCGACAAGGCCGAC
CTGCGGCTGATCTATCTGGCCCTGGCCCACATGATCAAGTTCCGGGGCCACTTCCTGATCGAGGGCGACC
TGAACCCCGACAACAGCGACGTGGACAAGCTGTTCATCCAGCTGGTGCAGACCTACAACCAGCTGTTCGA
GGAAAACCCCATCAACGCCAGCGGCGTGGACGCCAAGGCCATCCTGTCTGCCAGACTGAGCAAGAGCAGA
CGGCTGGAAAATCTGATCGCCCAGCTGCCCGGCGAGAAGAAGAATGGCCTGTTCGGAAACCTGATTGCCC
TGAGCCTGGGCCTGACCCCCAACTTCAAGAGCAACTTCGACCTGGCCGAGGATGCCAAACTGCAGCTGAG
CAAGGACACCTACGACGACGACCTGGACAACCTGCTGGCCCAGATCGGCGACCAGTACGCCGACCTGTTT
CTGGCCGCCAAGAACCTGTCCGACGCCATCCTGCTGAGCGACATCCTGAGAGTGAACACCGAGATCACCA
AGGCCCCCCTGAGCGCCTCTATGATCAAGAGATACGACGAGCACCACCAGGACCTGACCCTGCTGAAAGC
TCTCGTGCGGCAGCAGCTGCCTGAGAAGTACAAAGAGATTTTCTTCGACCAGAGCAAGAACGGCTACGCC
GGCTACATTGACGGCGGAGCCAGCCAGGAAGAGTTCTACAAGTTCATCAAGCCCATCCTGGAAAAGATGG
ACGGCACCGAGGAACTGCTCGTGAAGCTGAACAGAGAGGACCTGCTGCGGAAGCAGCGGACCTTCGACAA
CGGCAGCATCCCCCACCAGATCCACCTGGGAGAGCTGCACGCCATTCTGCGGCGGCAGGAAGATTTTTAC
CCATTCCTGAAGGACAACCGGGAAAAGATCGAGAAGATCCTGACCTTCCGCATCCCCTACTACGTGGGCC
CTCTGGCCAGGGGAAACAGCAGATTCGCCTGGATGACCAGAAAGAGCGAGGAAACCATCACCCCCTGGAA
CTTCGAGGAAGTGGTGGACAAGGGCGCTTCCGCCCAGAGCTTCATCGAGCGGATGACCAACTTCGATAAG
AACCTGCCCAACGAGAAGGTGCTGCCCAAGCACAGCCTGCTGTACGAGTACTTCACCGTGTATAACGAGC
TGACCAAAGTGAAATACGTGACCGAGGGAATGAGAAAGCCCGCCTTCCTGAGCGGCGAGCAGAAAAAGGC
CATCGTGGACCTGCTGTTCAAGACCAACCGGAAAGTGACCGTGAAGCAGCTGAAAGAGGACTACTTCAAG
AAAATCGAGTGCTTCGACTCCGTGGAAATCTCCGGCGTGGAAGATCGGTTCAACGCCTCCCTGGGCACAT
ACCACGATCTGCTGAAAATTATCAAGGACAAGGACTTCCTGGACAATGAGGAAAACGAGGACATTCTGGA
AGATATCGTGCTGACCCTGACACTGTTTGAGGACAGAGAGATGATCGAGGAACGGCTGAAAACCTATGCC
CACCTGTTCGACGACAAAGTGATGAAGCAGCTGAAGCGGCGGAGATACACCGGCTGGGGCAGGCTGAGCC
GGAAGCTGATCAACGGCATCCGGGACAAGCAGTCCGGCAAGACAATCCTGGATTTCCTGAAGTCCGACGG
CTTCGCCAACAGAAACTTCATGCAGCTGATCCACGACGACAGCCTGACCTTTAAAGAGGACATCCAGAAA
GCCCAGGTGTCCGGCCAGGGCGATAGCCTGCACGAGCACATTGCCAATCTGGCCGGCAGCCCCGCCATTA
AGAAGGGCATCCTGCAGACAGTGAAGGTGGTGGACGAGCTCGTGAAAGTGATGGGCCGGCACAAGCCCGA
GAACATCGTGATCGAAATGGCCAGAGAGAACCAGACCACCCAGAAGGGACAGAAGAACAGCCGCGAGAGA
ATGAAGCGGATCGAAGAGGGCATCAAAGAGCTGGGCAGCCAGATCCTGAAAGAACACCCCGTGGAAAACA
CCCAGCTGCAGAACGAGAAGCTGTACCTGTACTACCTGCAGAATGGGCGGGATATGTACGTGGACCAGGA
ACTGGACATCAACCGGCTGTCCGACTACGATGTGGACCATATCGTGCCTCAGAGCTTTCTGAAGGACGAC
TCCATCGACAACAAGGTGCTGACCAGAAGCGACAAGAACCGGGGCAAGAGCGACAACGTGCCCTCCGAAG
AGGTCGTGAAGAAGATGAAGAACTACTGGCGGCAGCTGCTGAACGCCAAGCTGATTACCCAGAGAAAGTT
CGACAATCTGACCAAGGCCGAGAGAGGCGGCCTGAGCGAACTGGATAAGGCCGGCTTCATCAAGAGACAG
CTGGTGGAAACCCGGCAGATCACAAAGCACGTGGCACAGATCCTGGACTCCCGGATGAACACTAAGTACG
ACGAGAATGACAAGCTGATCCGGGAAGTGAAAGTGATCACCCTGAAGTCCAAGCTGGTGTCCGATTTCCG
GAAGGATTTCCAGTTTTACAAAGTGCGCGAGATCAACAACTACCACCACGCCCACGACGCCTACCTGAAC
GCCGTCGTGGGAACCGCCCTGATCAAAAAGTACCCTAAGCTGGAAAGCGAGTTCGTGTACGGCGACTACA
AGGTGTACGACGTGCGGAAGATGATCGCCAAGAGCGAGCAGGAAATCGGCAAGGCTACCGCCAAGTACTT
CTTCTACAGCAACATCATGAACTTTTTCAAGACCGAGATTACCCTGGCCAACGGCGAGATCCGGAAGCGG
CCTCTGATCGAGACAAACGGCGAAACCGGGGAGATCGTGTGGGATAAGGGCCGGGATTTTGCCACCGTGC
GGAAAGTGCTGAGCATGCCCCAAGTGAATATCGTGAAAAAGACCGAGGTGCAGACAGGCGGCTTCAGCAA
AGAGTCTATCCTGCCCAAGAGGAACAGCGATAAGCTGATCGCCAGAAAGAAGGACTGGGACCCTAAGAAG
TACGGCGGCTTCGACAGCCCCACCGTGGCCTATTCTGTGCTGGTGGTGGCCAAAGTGGAAAAGGGCAAGT
CCAAGAAACTGAAGAGTGTGAAAGAGCTGCTGGGGATCACCATCATGGAAAGAAGCAGCTTCGAGAAGAA
TCCCATCGACTTTCTGGAAGCCAAGGGCTACAAAGAAGTGAAAAAGGACCTGATCATCAAGCTGCCTAAG
TACTCCCTGTTCGAGCTGGAAAACGGCCGGAAGAGAATGCTGGCCTCTGCCGGCGAACTGCAGAAGGGAA
ACGAACTGGCCCTGCCCTCCAAATATGTGAACTTCCTGTACCTGGCCAGCCACTATGAGAAGCTGAAGGG
CTCCCCCGAGGATAATGAGCAGAAACAGCTGTTTGTGGAACAGCACAAGCACTACCTGGACGAGATCATC
GAGCAGATCAGCGAGTTCTCCAAGAGAGTGATCCTGGCCGACGCTAATCTGGACAAAGTGCTGTCCGCCT
ACAACAAGCACCGGGATAAGCCCATCAGAGAGCAGGCCGAGAATATCATCCACCTGTTTACCCTGACCAA
TCTGGGAGCCCCTGCCGCCTTCAAGTACTTTGACACCACCATCGACCGGAAGAGGTACACCAGCACCAAA
GAGGTGCTGGACGCCACCCTGATCCACCAGAGCATCACCGGCCTGTACGAGACACGGATCGACCTGTCTC
AGCTGGGAGGCGACAAAAGGCCGGCGGCCACGAAAAAGGCCGGCCAGGCAAAAAAGAAAAAGGAATTCGG
CAGTGGAGAGGGCAGAGGAAGTCTGCTAACATGCGGTGACGTCGAGGAGAATCCTGGCCCAATGACCGAG
TACAAGCCCACGGTGCGCCTCGCCACCCGCGACGACGTCCCCAGGGCCGTACGCACCCTCGCCGCCGCGT
TCGCCGACTACCCCGCCACGCGCCACACCGTCGATCCGGACCGCCACATCGAGCGGGTCACCGAGCTGCA
AGAACTCTTCCTCACGCGCGTCGGGCTCGACATCGGCAAGGTGTGGGTCGCGGACGACGGCGCCGCGGTG
GCGGTCTGGACCACGCCGGAGAGCGTCGAAGCGGGGGCGGTGTTCGCCGAGATCGGCCCGCGCATGGCCG
AGTTGAGCGGTTCCCGGCTGGCCGCGCAGCAACAGATGGAAGGCCTCCTGGCGCCGCACCGGCCCAAGGA
GCCCGCGTGGTTCCTGGCCACCGTCGGAGTCTCGCCCGACCACCAGGGCAAGGGTCTGGGCAGCGCCGTC
GTGCTCCCCGGAGTGGAGGCGGCCGAGCGCGCCGGGGTGCCCGCCTTCCTGGAGACCTCCGCGCCCCGCA
ACCTCCCCTTCTACGAGCGGCTCGGCTTCACCGTCACCGCCGACGTCGAGGTGCCCGAAGGACCGCGCAC
CTGGTGCATGACCCGCAAGCCCGGTGCCTGAGAATTCTAACTAGAGCTCGCTGATCAGCCTCGACTGTGC
CTTCTAGTTGCCAGCCATCTGTTGTTTGCCCCTCCCCCGTGCCTTCCTTGACCCTGGAAGGTGCCACTCC
CACTGTCCTTTCCTAATAAAATGAGGAAATTGCATCGCATTGTCTGAGTAGGTGTCATTCTATTCTGGGG
GGTGGGGTGGGGCAGGACAGCAAGGGGGAGGATTGGGAAGAGAATAGCAGGCATGCTGGGGAGCGGCCGC
AGGAACCCCTAGTGATGGAGTTGGCCACTCCCTCTCTGCGCGCTCGCTCGCTCACTGAGGCCGGGCGACC
AAAGGTCGCCCGACGCCCGGGCTTTGCCCGGGCGGCCTCAGTGAGCGAGCGAGCGCGCAGCTGCCTGCAG
GGGCGCCTGATGCGGTATTTTCTCCTTACGCATCTGTGCGGTATTTCACACCGCATA
[95 nt withheld, positions 6638-6732]
T
[46 nt withheld, positions 6734-6779]
C
[141 nt withheld, positions 6781-6921]
CCTTTGACGTTGGAGTCCACGTTCTTT
[37 nt withheld, positions 6949-6985]
ACTCTATCTCGGGCTATTCTTTTGATTTATAAGGGATTTTGCCGATTTCGGTCTATTGGTTAAAAAATGA
GCTGATTTAACAAAAATTTAACGCGAATTTTAACAAAATATTAACGTTTACAATTTTATGGTGCACTCTC
AGTACAATCTGCTCTGATGCCGCATAGTTAAGCCAGCCCCGACACCCGCCAACACCCGCTGACGCGCCCT
GACGGGCTTGTCTGCTCCCGGCATCCGCTTACAGACAAGCTGTGACCGTCTCCGGGAGCTGCATGTGTCA
GAGGTTTTCACCGTCATCACCGAAACGCGCGAGACGAAAGGGCCTCGTGATACGCCTATTTTTATAGGTT
AATGTCATGATAATAATGGTTTCTTAGACGTCAGGTGGCACTTTTCGGGGAAATGTGCGCGGAACCCCTA
TTTGTTTATTTTTCTAAATACATTCAAATATGTATCCGCTCATGAGACAATAACCCTGATAAATGCTTCA
ATAATATTGAAAAAGGAAGAGTATGAGTATTCAACATTTCCGTGTCGCCCTTATTCCCTTTTTTGCGGCA
TTTTGCCTTCCTGTTTTTGCTCACCCAGAAACGCTGGTGAAAGTAAAAGATGCTGAAGATCAGTTGGGTG
CACGAGTGGGTTACATCGAACTGGATCTCAACAGCGGTAAGATCCTTGAGAGTTTTCGCCCCGAAGAACG
TTTTCCAATGATGAGCACTTTTAAAGTTCTGCTATGTGGCGCGGTATTATCCCGTATTGACGCCGGGCAA
GAGCAACTCGGTCGCCGCATACACTATTCTCAGAATGACTTGGTTGAGTACTCACCAGTCACAGAAAAGC
ATCTTACGGATGGCATGACAGTAAGAGAATTATGCAGTGCTGCCATAACCATGAGTGATAACACTGCGGC
CAACTTACTTCTGACAACGATCGGAGGACCGAAGGAGCTAACCGCTTTTTTGCACAACATGGGGGATCAT
GTAACTCGCCTTGATCGTTGGGAACCGGAGCTGAATGAAGCCATACCAAACGACGAGCGTGACACCACGA
TGCCTGTAGCAATGGCAACAACGTTGCGCAAACTATTAACTGGCGAACTACTTACTCTAGCTTCCCGGCA
ACAATTAATAGACTGGATGGAGGCGGATAAAGTTGCAGGACCACTTCTGCGCTCGGCCCTTCCGGCTGGC
TGGTTTATTGCTGATAAATCTGGAGCCGGTGAGCGTGGAAGCCGCGGTATCATTGCAGCACTGGGGCCAG
ATGGTAAGCCCTCCCGTATCGTAGTTATCTACACGACGGGGAGTCAGGCAACTATGGATGAACGAAATAG
ACAGATCGCTGAGATAGGTGCCTCACTGATTAAGCATTGGTAACTGTCAGACCAAGTTTACTCATATATA
CTTTAGATTGATTTAAAACTTCATTTTTAATTTAAAAGGATCTAGGTGAAGATCCTTTTTGATAATCTCA
TGACCAAAATCCCTTAACGTGAGTTTTCGTTCCACTGAGCGTCAGACCCCGTAGAAAAGATCAAAGGATC
TTCTTGAGATCCTTTTTTTCTGCGCGTAATCTGCTGCTTGCAAACAAAAAAACCACCGCTACCAGCGGTG
GTTTGTTTGCCGGATCAAGAGCTACCAACTCTTTTTCCGAAGGTAACTGGCTTCAGCAGAGCGCAGATAC
CAAATACTGTTCTTCTAGTGTAGCCGTAGTTAGGCCACCACTTCAAGAACTCTGTAGCACCGCCTACATA
CCTCGCTCTGCTAATCCTGTTACCAGTGGCTGCTGCCAGTGGCGATAAGTCGTGTCTTACCGGGTTGGAC
TCAAGACGATAGTTACCGGATAAGGCGCAGCGGTCGGGCTGAACGGGGGGTTCGTGCACACAGCCCAGCT
TGGAGCGAACGACCTACACCGAACTGAGATACCTACAGCGTGAGCTATGAGAAAGCGCCACGCTTCCCGA
AGGGAGAAAGGCGGACAGGTATCCGGTAAGCGGCAGGGTCGGAACAGGAGAGCGCACGAGGGAGCTTCCA
GGGGGAAACGCCTGGTATCTTTATAGTCCTGTCGGGTTTCGCCACCTCTGACTTGAGCGTCGATTTTTGT
GATGCTCGTCAGGGGGGCGGAGCCTATGGAAAAACGCCAGCAACGCGGCCTTTTTACGGTTCCTGGCCTT
TTGCTGGCCTTTTGCTCACATGT
Features (pLannotate 1.2.2; 23 found; start..end, strand, type, name):
      1..241     +  promoter       U6 promoter: RNA polymerase III promoter for human U6 snRNA
    271..346     +  misc_RNA       gRNA scaffold: guide RNA scaffold for the Streptococcus pyogenes CRISPR/Cas9 system
    353..396     +  misc_RNA       gRNA scaffold (fragment): guide RNA scaffold for the Streptococcus pyogenes CRISPR/Cas9 system
    443..728     +  enhancer       CMV enhancer: human cytomegalovirus immediate early enhancer; contains an 18-bp deletion relative to the standard CMV enhancer
    730..851     +  promoter       chicken β-actin promoter (fragment): contains a 21-bp deletion relative to the standard chicken β-actin promoter
    860..881     +  promoter       chicken β-actin promoter (fragment): No description available
    897..919     +  promoter       chicken β-actin promoter (fragment): No description available
    923..944     +  promoter       chicken β-actin promoter (fragment): contains a 21-bp deletion relative to the standard chicken β-actin promoter
    962..978     +  promoter       chicken β-actin promoter (fragment): contains a 21-bp deletion relative to the standard chicken β-actin promoter
   1009..1236    +  intron         hybrid intron: hybrid between chicken β-actin (CBA) and minute virus of mice (MMV) introns (Gray et al., 2011)
   1374..2975    +  CDS            Cas9(N): N-terminal portion of Streptococcus pyogenes Cas9 (Zetsche et al., 2015)
   2976..5474    +  CDS            Cas9(C): C-terminal portion of Streptococcus pyogenes Cas9 (Zetsche et al., 2015)
   5475..5522    +  CDS            nucleoplasmin NLS: bipartite nuclear localization signal from nucleoplasmin
   5592..6191    +  CDS            PuroR (fragment): puromycin N-acetyltransferase; pac from Streptomyces; confers resistance to puromycin
   6225..6336    +  polyA_signal   bGH poly(A) signal: bovine growth hormone polyadenylation signal
   6441..6581    +  repeat_region  AAV2 ITR: inverted terminal repeat of adeno-associated virus serotype 2 inverted
   6586..6637    -  misc_feature   bom (fragment): basis of mobility region from pBR322
   6656..7111    +  rep_origin     f1 ori (sequence partly withheld): f1 bacteriophage origin of replication; arrow indicates direction of (+) strand synthesis
   7112..7161    -  misc_feature   bom (fragment): basis of mobility region from pBR322
   7263..7298    -  CDS            rop (fragment): Rop protein, which maintains plasmids at low copy number; rop
   7393..7497    +  promoter       AmpR promoter: bla
   7498..8358    +  CDS            AmpR: β-lactamase; bla; confers resistance to ampicillin, carbenicillin, and related antibiotics
   8529..9117    +  rep_origin     ori: high-copy-number ColE1/pMB1/pBR322/pUC origin of replication
