[The description below was written by a language model from this plasmid's Addgene catalogue record and pLannotate feature annotations shown in this document.]
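Description:
pX459-Itgb1 gRNA is an all-in-one mammalian CRISPR/Cas9 expression plasmid built on the pX459 backbone. It delivers Streptococcus pyogenes Cas9 together with a single guide RNA directed against mouse Itgb1, the gene encoding integrin β1 (CD29). It is a high-copy plasmid in E. coli, carrying a ColE1/pUC-type origin and an ampicillin resistance gene (β-lactamase under its own promoter). An f1 phage origin is also present. A single AAV2 inverted terminal repeat and short bom and rop fragments are annotated downstream of the expression cassette. These appear to be backbone remnants rather than functional parts, since one ITR alone does not make a packageable AAV genome.

The payload consists of two transcription units. A human U6 RNA polymerase III promoter drives the 20-nt Itgb1 spacer, which was derived from a synthetic oligo and cloned by restriction enzymes (sites not specified). The spacer is fused to the S. pyogenes gRNA scaffold, and a partial second scaffold fragment is annotated just after it. Downstream, the CBh promoter (CMV enhancer, chicken β-actin promoter fragments and a hybrid CBA/MVM intron) drives SpCas9, which the annotation splits into N- and C-terminal portions that are contiguous. Cas9 is followed by a nucleoplasmin nuclear localization signal. According to the depositor's comment, a T2A peptide then links it to puromycin N-acetyltransferase, and the unit ends in a bGH polyadenylation signal. The T2A lets Cas9 and the puromycin marker be made from one transcript, so puromycin treatment enriches for transfected, Cas9-expressing cells.

The plasmid is suited to transfecting mouse cells to introduce targeted double-strand breaks in Itgb1, typically to generate knockouts. The record itself states only co-expression of Cas9 and the gRNA.
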