Addgene plasmid #246577: pX459-Itgb1 gRNA
Purpose: CRISPR vector co-expressing Cas9 and a mouse Itgb1 gRNA
Depositing lab: Mario Vallon. Depositing organization: Julius-Maximilians-Universitaet Wuerzburg. Publication: WNT7A/B assemble a GPR124-RECK-LRP5/6 co-receptor complex to activate beta-catenin signaling in brain endothelial cells. Heiden R, Hannig L, Kuo CJ, Ergun S, Braunger BM, Vallon M. J Biol Chem. 2025 Sep 4:110682. doi: 10.1016/j.jbc.2025.110682. PubMed 40914247.
Backbone
  Vector backbone: pX459
  Vector type: CRISPR
  Selectable markers: Puromycin
Growth in bacteria
  Bacterial resistance: Ampicillin, 100 μg/mL
  Growth temperature: 37°C
  Growth strain: DH5alpha
  Copy number: High Copy
Gene/Insert
  Gene/Insert name: Itgb1 gRNA
  gRNA/shRNA sequence: AATGTCACCAATCGCAGCAA
  Species: M. musculus (mouse)
  Insert size (bp): 20
  Entrez Gene: Itgb1 (a.k.a. 4633401G24Rik, CD29, Fnrb, Gm9863, gpIIa)
  Promoter: U6
  Cloning method: Restriction Enzyme; 5′ cloning site Unspecified (unknown if destroyed)
Resource information
  A portion of this plasmid was derived from a plasmid made by: Synthetic oligo
Terms and licenses: Academic/Nonprofit Terms; Industry Terms: Not Available to Industry
Depositor comments: CBh-SpCas9-T2A-Puro cassette on backbone
How to cite: pX459-Itgb1 gRNA was a gift from Mario Vallon (Addgene plasmid # 246577 ; http://n2t.net/addgene:246577 ; RRID:Addgene_246577)
